>Addgene plasmid #168340 | pTL106 | addgene full sequence | sequence record 349180 | Addgene NGS Result
CGGTGCGGGCCTCTTCGCTATTACGCCAGATCCTTTTGTTGTTTCCGGGTGTACAATATGGACTTCCTCT
TTTCTGGCAACCAAACCCATACATCGGGATTCCTATAATACCTTCGTTGGTCTCCCTAACATGTAGGTGG
CGGAGGGGAGATATACAATAGAACAGATACCAGACAAGACATAATGGGCTAAACAAGACTACACCAATTA
CACTGCCTCATTGATGGTGGTACATAACGAACTAATACTGTAGCCCTAGACTTGATAGCCATCATCATAT
CGAAGTTTCACTACCCTTTTTCCATTTGCCATCTATTGAAGTAATAATAGGCGCATGCAACTTCTTTTCT
TTTTTTTTCTTTTCTCTCTCCCCCGTTGTTGTCTCACCATATCCGCAATGACAAAAAAATGATGGAAGAC
ACTAAAGGAAAAAATTAACGACAAAGACAGCACCAACAGATGTCGTTGTTCCAGAGCTGATGAGGGGTAT
CTCGAAGCACACGAAACTTTTTCCTTCCTTCATTCACGCACACTACTCTCTAATGAGCAACGGTATACGG
CCTTCCTTCCAGTTACTTGAATTTGAAATAAAAAAAAGTTTGCTGTCTTGCTATCAAGTATAAATAGACC
TGCAATTATTAATCTTTTGTTTCCTCGTCATTGTTCTCGTTCCCTTTCTTCCTTGTTTCTTTTTCTGCAC
AATATTTCAAGCTATACCAAGCATACAATCAACTCCAAGCTTGAAGCAAGCCTCCTGAAAGATGAAGCTA
CTGTCTTCTATCGAACAAGCATGCGATATTTGCCGACTTAAAAAGCTCAAGTGCTCCAAAGAAAAACCGA
AGTGCGCCAAGTGTCTGAAGAACAACTGGGAGTGTCGCTACTCTCCCAAAACCAAAAGGTCTCCGCTGAC
TAGGGCACATCTGACAGAAGTGGAATCAAGGCTAGAAAGACTGGAACAGCTATTTCTACTGATTTTTCCT
CGAGAAGACCTTGACATGATTTTGAAAATGGATTCTTTACAGGATATAAAAGCATTGTTAACAGGATTAT
TTGTACAAGATAATGTGAATAAAGATGCCGTCACAGATAGATTGGCTTCAGTGGAGACTGATATGCCTCT
AACATTGAGACAGCATAGAATAAGTGCGACATCATCATCGGAAGAGAGTAGTAACAAAGGTCAAAGACAG
TTGACTGTATCGCCGGAATTTGTAATACGACTCACTATAGGGCGAGCCGCCATCATGGAGGAGCAGAAGC
TGATCTCAGAGGAGGACCTGCATATGGCCATGGAGGCCGAATTCAGCAAGAAAATTGTGGTGAAAATTGA
TCTGCATGATAATAAAGATAAACAGAAAGCCATGAAAGCCGTGAGCACCCTGAGCGGCATCGACAGTATT
AGCGTGGATATGGCCAGCCACAAGATGACCGTGATTGGCATGGTTGATCCTGTGAATGTGGTGAGCAAAC
TGCGCAAAGCCAGCTGGGCCGCCAGCATTGATAGCGTTGGCCCGGCCAAAGAACCGGAGAAAAAAGAAGA
AGAGAAAAAATAAGGATCCGTCGACCTGCAGCGGCCGCATAACTAGCATAACCCCTTGGGGCCTCTAAAC
GGGTCTTGAGGGGTTTTTTGCGCGCTTGCAGCCAAGCTAATTCCGGGCGAATTTCTTATGATTTATGATT
TTTATTATTAAATAAGTTATAAAAAAAATAAGTGTATACAAATTTTAAAGTGACTCTTAGGTTTTAAAAC
GAAAATTCTTATTCTTGAGTAACTCTTTCCTGTAGGTCAGGTTGCTTTCTCAGGTATAGCATGAGGTCGC
TCTTATTGACCACACCTCTACCGGCATGCAAGCTTGGCGTAATCATGGTCATAGCTGTTTCCTGTGTGAA
ATTGTTATCCGCTCACAATTCCACACAACATACGAGCCGGAAGCATAAAGTGTAAAGCCTGGGGTGCCTA
ATGAGTGAGCTAACTCACATTAATTGCGTTGCGCTCACTGCCCGCTTTCCAGTCGGGAAACCTGTCGTGC
CAGCTGCATTAATGAATCGGCCAACGCGCGGGGAGAGGCGGTTTGCGTATTGGGCGCTCTTCCGCTTCCT
CGCTCACTGACTCGCTGCGCTCGGTCGTTCGGCTGCGGCGAGCGGTATCAGCTCACTCAAAGGCGGTAAT
ACGGTTATCCACAGAATCAGGGGATAACGCAGGAAAGAACATGTGAGCAAAAGGCCAGCAAAAGGCCAGG
AACCGTAAAAAGGCCGCGTTGCTGGCGTTTTTCCATAGGCTCCGCCCCCCTGACGAGCATCACAAAAATC
GACGCTCAAGTCAGAGGTGGCGAAACCCGACAGGACTATAAAGATACCAGGCGTTTCCCCCTGGAAGCTC
CCTCGTGCGCTCTCCTGTTCCGACCCTGCCGCTTACCGGATACCTGTCCGCCTTTCTCCCTTCGGGAAGC
GTGGCGCTTTCTCATAGCTCACGCTGTAGGTATCTCAGTTCGGTGTAGGTCGTTCGCTCCAAGCTGGGCT
GTGTGCACGAACCCCCCGTTCAGCCCGACCGCTGCGCCTTATCCGGTAACTATCGTCTTGAGTCCAACCC
GGTAAGACACGACTTATCGCCACTGGCAGCAGCCACTGGTAACAGGATTAGCAGAGCGAGGTATGTAGGC
GGTGCTACAGAGTTCTTGAAGTGGTGGCCTAACTACGGCTACACTAGAAGAACAGTATTTGGTATCTGCG
CTCTGCTGAAGCCAGTTACCTTCGGAAAAAGAGTTGGTAGCTCTTGATCCGGCAAACAAACCACCGCTGG
TAGCGGTGGTTTTTTTGTTTGCAAGCAGCAGATTACGCGCAGAAAAAAAGGATCTCAAGAAGATCCTTTG
ATCTTTTCTACGGGGTCTGACGCTCAGTGGAACGAAAACTCACGTTAAGGGATTTTGGTCATGAGATTAT
CAAAAAGGATCTTCACCTAGATCCTTTTAAATTAAAAATGAAGTTTTAAATCAATCTAAAGTATATATGA
GTAACCTGAGGCTATGGCAGGGCCTGCCGCCCCGACGTTGGCTGCGAGCCCTGGGCCTTCACCCGAACTT
GGGGGGTGGGGTGGGGAAAAGGAAGAAACGCGGGCGTATTGGCCCCAATGGGGTCTCGGTGGGGTATCGA
CAGAGTGCCAGCCCTGGGACCGAACCCCGCGTTTATGAACAAACGACCCAACACCGTGCGTTTTATTCTG
TCTTTTTATTGCCGTCATAGCGCGGGTTCCTTCCGGTATTGTCTCCTTCCGTGTTTCAGTTAGCCTCCCC
CTAGGGTGGGCGAAGAACTCCAGCATGAGATCCCCGCGCTGGAGGATCATCCAGCCGGCGTCCCGGAAAA
CGATTCCGAAGCCCAACCTTTCATAGAAGGCGGCGGTGGAATCGAAATCTCGTGATGGCAGGTTGGGCGT
CGCTTGGTCGGTCATTTCGAACCCCAGAGTCCCGCTCAGAAGAACTCGTCAAGAAGGCGATAGAAGGCGA
TGCGCTGCGAATCGGGAGCGGCGATACCGTAAAGCACGAGGAAGCGGTCAGCCCATTCGCCGCCAAGCTC
TTCAGCAATATCACGGGTAGCCAACGCTATGTCCTGATAGCGGTCCGCCACACCCAGCCGGCCACAGTCG
ATGAATCCAGAAAAGCGGCCATTTTCCACCATGATATTCGGCAAGCAGGCATCGCCATGAGTCACGACGA
GATCCTCGCCGTCGGGCATGCTCGCCTTGAGCCTGGCGAACAGTTCGGCTGGCGCGAGCCCCTGATGCTC
TTCGTCCAGATCATCCTGATCGACAAGACCGGCTTCCATCCGAGTACGTGCTCGCTCGATGCGATGTTTC
GCTTGGTGGTCGAATGGGCAGGTAGCCGGATCAAGCGTATGCAGCCGCCGCATTGCATCAGCCATGATGG
ATACTTTCTCGGCAGGAGCAAGGTGAGATGACAGGAGATCCTGCCCCGGCACTTCGCCCAATAGCAGCCA
GTCCCTTCCCGCTTCAGTGACAACGTCGAGCACAGCTGCGCAAGGAACGCCCGTCGTGGCCAGCCACGAT
AGCCGCGCTGCCTCGTCTTGCAGTTCATTCAGGGCACCGGACAGGTCGGTCTTGACAAAAAGAACCGGGC
GCCCCTGCGCTGACAGCCGGAACACGGCGGCATCAGAGCAGCCGATTGTCTGTTGTGCCCAGTCATAGCC
GAATAGCCTCTCCACCCAAGCGGCCGGAGAACCTGCGTGCAATCCATCTTGTTCAATCATACTCTTCCTT
TTTCAATATTATTGAAGCATTTATCAGGGTTATTGTCTCATGAGCGGATACATATTTGAATGTATTTAGA
AAAATAAACAAATAGGGGTTCCGCGCACATTTCCCCGAAAAGTGCCACCTGAACGAAGCATCTGTGCTTC
ATTTTGTAGAACAAAAATGCAACGCGAGAGCGCTAATTTTTCAAACAAAGAATCTGAGCTGCATTTTTAC
AGAACAGAAATGCAACGCGAAAGCGCTATTTTACCAACGAAGAATCTGTGCTTCATTTTTGTAAAACAAA
AATGCAACGCGAGAGCGCTAATTTTTCAAACAAAGAATCTGAGCTGCATTTTTACAGAACAGAAATGCAA
CGCGAGAGCGCTATTTTACCAACAAAGAATCTATACTTCTTTTTTGTTCTACAAAAATGCATCCCGAGAG
CGCTATTTTTCTAACAAAGCATCTTAGATTACTTTTTTTCTCCTTTGTGCGCTCTATAATGCAGTCTCTT
GATAACTTTTTGCACTGTAGGTCCGTTAAGGTTAGAAGAAGGCTACTTTGGTGTCTATTTTCTCTTCCAT
AAAAAAAGCCTGACTCCACTTCCCGCGTTTACTGATTACTAGCGAAGCTGCGGGTGCATTTTTTCAAGAT
AAAGGCATCCCCGATTATATTCTATACCGATGTGGATTGCGCATACTTTGTGAACAGAAAGTGATAGCGT
TGATGATTCTTCATTGGTCAGAAAATTATGAACGGTTTCTTCTATTTTGTCTCTATATACTACGTATAGG
AAATGTTTACATTTTCGTATTGTTTTCGATTCACTCTATGAATAGTTCTTACTACAATTTTTTTGTCTAA
AGAGTAATACTAGAGATAAACATAAAAAATGTAGAGGTCGAGTTTAGATGCAAGTTCAAGGAGCGAAAGG
TGGATGGGTAGGTTATATAGGGATATAGCACAGAGATATATAGCAAAGAGATACTTTTGAGCAATGTTTG
TGGAAGCGGTATTCGCAATATTTTAGTAGCTCGTTACAGTCCGGTGCGTTTTTGGTTTTTTGAAAGTGCG
TCTTCAGAGCGCTTTTGGTTTTCAAAAGCGCTCTGAAGTTCCTATACTTTCTAGAGAATAGGAACTTCGG
AATAGGAACTTCAAAGCGTTTCCGAAAACGAGCGCTTCCGAAAATGCAACGCGAGCTGCGCACATACAGC
TCACTGTTCACGTCGCACCTATATCTGCGTGTTGCCTGTATATATATATACATGAGAAGAACGGCATAGT
GCGTGTTTATGCTTAAATGCGTACTTATATGCGTCTATTTATGTAGGATGAAAGGTAGTCTAGTACCTCC
TGTGATATTATCCCATTCCATGCGGGGTATCGTATGCTTCCTTCAGCACTACCCTTTAGCTGTTCTATAT
GCTGCCACTCCTCAATTGGATTAGTCTCATCCTTCAATGCTATCATTTCCTTTGATATTGGATCATACTA
AGAAACCATTATTATCATGACATTAACCTATAAAAATAGGCGTATCACGAGGCCCTTTCGTCTCGCGCGT
TTCGGTGATGACGGTGAAAACCTCTGACACATGCAGCTCCCGGAGACGGTCACAGCTTGTCTGTAAGCGG
ATGCCGGGAGCAGACAAGCCCGTCAGGGCGCGTCAGCGGGTGTTGGCGGGTGTCGGGGCTGGCTTAACTA
TGCGGCATCAGAGCAGATTGTACTGAGAGTGCACCATAGATCAACGACATTACTATATATATAATATAGG
AAGCATTTAATAGAACAGCATCGTAATATATGTGTACTTTGCAGTTATGACGCCAGATGGCAGTAGTGGA
AGATATTCTTTATTGAAAAATAGCTTGTCACCTTACGTACAATCTTGATCCGGAGCTTTTCTTTTTTTGC
CGATTAAGAATTAATTCGGTCGAAAAAAGAAAAGGAGAGGGCCAAGAGGGAGGGCATTGGTGACTATTGA
GCACGTGAGTATACGTGATTAAGCACACAAAGGCAGCTTGGAGTATGTCTGTTATTAATTTCACAGGTAG
TTCTGGTCCATTGGTGAAAGTTTGCGGCTTGCAGAGCACAGAGGCCGCAGAATGTGCTCTAGATTCCGAT
GCTGACTTGCTGGGTATTATATGTGTGCCCAATAGAAAGAGAACAATTGACCCGGTTATTGCAAGGAAAA
TTTCAAGTCTTGTAAAAGCATATAAAAATAGTTCAGGCACTCCGAAATACTTGGTTGGCGTGTTTCGTAA
TCAACCTAAGGAGGATGTTTTGGCTCTGGTCAATGATTACGGCATTGATATCGTCCAACTGCATGGAGAT
GAGTCGTGGCAAGAATACCAAGAGTTCCTCGGTTTGCCAGTTATTAAAAGACTCGTATTTCCAAAAGACT
GCAACATACTACTCAGTGCAGCTTCACAGAAACCTCATTCGTTTATTCCCTTGTTTGATTCAGAAGCAGG
TGGGACAGGTGAACTTTTGGATTGGAACTCGATTTCTGACTGGGTTGGAAGGCAAGAGAGCCCCGAAAGC
TTACATTTTATGTTAGCTGGTGGACTGACGCCAGAAAATGTTGGTGATGCGCTTAGATTAAATGGCGTTA
TTGGTGTTGATGTAAGCGGAGGTGTGGAGACAAATGGTGTAAAAGACTCTAACAAAATAGCAAATTTCGT
CAAAAATGCTAAGAAATAGGTTATTACTGAGTAGTATTTATTTAAGTATTGTTTGTGCACTTGCCGATCT
ATGCGGTGTGAAATACCGCACAGATGCGTAAGGAGAAAATACCGCATCAGGAAATTGTAAGCGTTAATAT
TTTGTTAAAATTCGCGTTAAATTTTTGTTAAATCAGCTCATTTTTTAACCAATAGGCCGAAATCGGCAAA
ATCCCTTATAAATCAAAAGAATAGACCGAGATAGGGT
[37 nt withheld, positions 7178-7214]
AAAGAACGTGGACTCCAACGTCAAAGG
[49 nt withheld, positions 7242-7290]
T
[91 nt withheld, positions 7292-7382]
G
[124 nt withheld, positions 7384-7507]
CCATTCGCCATTCAGGCTGCGCAACTGTTGGGAAGGGCGAT
Features (pLannotate 1.2.2; 24 found; start..end, strand, type, name):
     30..734     +  promoter       ADH1 promoter: S. cerevisiae ADH1; promoter for alcohol dehydrogenase 1
    762..1202    +  CDS            GAL4 DNA binding domain: DNA binding domain of the GAL4 transcriptional activator; Saccharomyces cerevisiae GAL4 (truncated)
   1213..1231    +  promoter       T7 promoter: promoter for bacteriophage T7 RNA polymerase
   1308..1550    +  CDS            HIPP39 (fragment): HIP39_ARATH - Experimental evidence at transcript level: Swiss-Prot protein existence level 2. Probable heavy-metal-binding protein. From Arabidopsis thaliana (Mouse-ear cress).
   1583..1630    +  terminator     T7 terminator: transcription terminator for bacteriophage T7 RNA polymerase
   1657..1844    +  terminator     ADH1 terminator: S. cerevisiae ADH1; transcription terminator for the S. cerevisiae alcohol dehydrogenase 1 (ADH1) gene
   1892..1908    -  protein_bind   lac operator: The lac repressor binds to the lac operator to inhibit transcription in E. coli. This inhibition can be relieved by adding lactose or isopropyl-β-D-thiogalactopyranoside (IPTG). lac repressor encoded by lacI
   1916..1946    -  promoter       lac promoter: promoter for the E. coli lac operon
   1961..1982    -  protein_bind   CAP binding site: CAP binding activates transcription in the presence of cAMP. E. coli catabolite activator protein
   1995..2087    -  CDS            lacI (fragment): lac repressor; lacI; The lac repressor binds to the lac operator to inhibit transcription in E. coli. This inhibition can be relieved by adding lactose or isopropyl-β-D-thiogalactopyranoside (IPTG).
   2270..2858    -  rep_origin     ori: high-copy-number ColE1/pMB1/pBR322/pUC origin of replication
   3080..3096    +  polyA_signal   bGH poly(A) signal (fragment): bovine growth hormone polyadenylation signal
   3187..3234    -  polyA_signal   HSV TK poly(A) signal: herpes simplex virus thymidine kinase polyadenylation signal (Cole and Stacy, 1985)
   3293..3445    -  CDS            ble (fragment): BLE_KLEPN - Experimental evidence at protein level: Swiss-Prot protein existence level 1. Binding protein with a strong affinity to the bleomycin family of antibiotics. Binds to CL990; an antimitotic-antibiotic compound. From Klebsiella pneumoniae.
   3466..4260    -  CDS            NeoR/KanR: aminoglycoside phosphotransferase from Tn5; aph(3')-II (or nptII); confers resistance to neomycin, kanamycin, and G418 (Geneticin®)
   4261..4365    -  promoter       AmpR promoter: bla
   4392..5734    -  rep_origin     2μ ori: yeast 2μ plasmid origin of replication
   5802..5837    +  CDS            rop (fragment): Rop protein, which maintains plasmids at low copy number; rop
   5939..5988    +  misc_feature   bom (fragment): basis of mobility region from pBR322
   6127..6274    +  promoter       TRP1 promoter: S. cerevisiae TRP1
   6275..6949    +  CDS            TRP1: phosphoribosylanthranilate isomerase, required for tryptophan biosynthesis; S. cerevisiae TRP1; yeast auxotrophic marker
   7000..7051    +  misc_feature   bom (fragment): basis of mobility region from pBR322
   7079..7507    -  rep_origin     f1 ori (sequence partly withheld): f1 bacteriophage origin of replication; arrow indicates direction of (+) strand synthesis
   7511..29      -  CDS            lacZα (fragment) (across the origin): LacZα fragment of β-galactosidase; lacZ fragment
