[The description below was written by a language model from this plasmid's Addgene catalogue record and pLannotate feature annotations shown in this document.]
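Description:
pTL106 is a yeast two-hybrid bait plasmid built on the pGBKT7 backbone, a yeast expression shuttle vector of about 7.5 kb. In E. coli it replicates from a high-copy ColE1/pUC-type origin and is selected with kanamycin through the Tn5 NeoR/KanR gene, which is driven by an AmpR (bla) promoter. In Saccharomyces cerevisiae it is maintained episomally by the 2μ origin and selected through the TRP1 auxotrophic marker under its own promoter. An f1 origin is also present. The short fragments of lacI, lacZα, rop, bom, ble and polyadenylation signals in the annotation look like backbone remnants rather than functional parts.

The expression cassette uses the yeast ADH1 promoter to drive the GAL4 DNA-binding domain, followed downstream by the insert and closed by the T7 and ADH1 terminators. A T7 promoter sits between the GAL4 domain and the insert, which in this vector family allows in vitro transcription of the insert without the GAL4 moiety. The insert is catalogued as Si514818260 from Setaria italica (foxtail millet). The automated annotation identifies a roughly 240 bp coding segment by similarity to Arabidopsis HIPP39, a probable heavy-metal-binding protein, suggesting that the insert encodes a heavy-metal-associated domain of this type, although the record does not define its boundaries or the cloning method.

As a GAL4 DNA-binding domain fusion, the plasmid would be paired with an activation-domain prey plasmid to test protein–protein interactions through reporter activation. The associated publication concerns the binding of a conserved blast fungus effector to host targets, which fits use of this host protein in such assays.
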