Addgene plasmid #168340: pTL106
Purpose: pGBKT7 yeast two-hybrid plasmid
Depositing lab: Sophien Kamoun. Depositing organization: Sainsbury Laboratory, Norwich. Publication: A single amino acid polymorphism in a conserved effector of the multihost blast fungus pathogen expands host-target binding spectrum. Bentham AR, Petit-Houdenot Y, Win J, Chuma I, Terauchi R, Banfield MJ, Kamoun S, Langner T. PLoS Pathog. 2021 Nov 10;17(11):e1009957. doi: 10.1371/journal.ppat.1009957. eCollection 2021 Nov. PubMed 34758051.
Backbone
  Vector backbone: pGBKT7
  Vector type: Yeast Expression
Growth in bacteria
  Bacterial resistance: Kanamycin, 50 μg/mL
  Growth temperature: 37°C
  Growth strain: DH5alpha
  Copy number: High Copy
Gene/Insert
  Gene/Insert name: Si514818260
  Species: Setaria italica
  Cloning method: Unknown
Terms and licenses: Academic/Nonprofit Terms; Industry Terms: Not Available to Industry
How to cite: pTL106 was a gift from Sophien Kamoun (Addgene plasmid # 168340 ; http://n2t.net/addgene:168340 ; RRID:Addgene_168340)
