>Addgene plasmid #168340 | pTL106 | depositor partial sequence | sequence record 326440 | insert
GAATTCAGCAAGAAAATTGTGGTGAAAATTGATCTGCATGATAATAAAGATAAACAGAAAGCCATGAAAG
CCGTGAGCACCCTGAGCGGCATCGACAGTATTAGCGTGGATATGGCCAGCCACAAGATGACCGTGATTGG
CATGGTTGATCCTGTGAATGTGGTGAGCAAACTGCGCAAAGCCAGCTGGGCCGCCAGCATTGATAGCGTT
GGCCCGGCCAAAGAACCGGAGAAAAAAGAAGAAGAGAAAAAATAAGGATCC
